Addgene plasmid #121913: pHBDuet139
Purpose: Charge-Introduced NpuDnaB mini-intein
Depositing lab: Hideo Iwai. Depositing organization: University of Helsinki, Institute of Biotechnology. Publication: The crystal structure of the naturally split gp41-1 intein guides the engineering of orthogonal split inteins from cis-splicing inteins. Beyer HM, Mikula KM, Li M, Wlodawer A, Iwai H. FEBS J. 2019 Oct 30. doi: 10.1111/febs.15113. PubMed 31665813.
Backbone
  Vector backbone: pRSFDuet-1
  Backbone manufacturer: Novagen
  Backbone size w/o insert (bp): 3981
  Total vector size (bp): 4398
  Modifications to backbone: His6-GB1 tag, GB1 tag, deletion of MCS-2
  Vector type: Bacterial Expression
Growth in bacteria
  Bacterial resistance: Kanamycin, 50 μg/mL
  Growth temperature: 37°C
  Growth strain: DH5alpha
  Copy number: High Copy
Gene/Insert
  Gene/Insert name: CI-NpuDnaBΔ290 intein
  Species: Nostoc punctiforme
  Insert size (bp): 417
  Mutation: Deletion of 290-residue endonuclease domain, I53K, P55K, T58K, S110K, I111K
  GenBank ID: CP001037.1 ACC81364.1
  Promoter: T7
  Tag / fusion protein: His6-GB1 (N terminal on insert); GB1 (C terminal on insert)
  Cloning method: Gibson Cloning
  Sequencing primers: 5′ T7 Forward; 3′ T7 Reverse
Terms and licenses: Academic/Nonprofit Terms; Industry Terms: Not Available to Industry
How to cite: pHBDuet139 was a gift from Hideo Iwai (Addgene plasmid # 121913 ; http://n2t.net/addgene:121913 ; RRID:Addgene_121913)
