[The description below was written by a language model from this plasmid's Addgene catalogue record and pLannotate feature annotations shown in this document.]
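Description:
pHBDuet139 is a bacterial expression plasmid built on the Novagen pRSFDuet-1 backbone, from which the second multiple cloning site has been deleted, giving a total size of about 4.4 kb. It replicates in E. coli from the RSF1030 origin, which is compatible with other common plasmid origins and so allows co-maintenance with a second vector, and it is selected with kanamycin through an aminoglycoside phosphotransferase gene. A lacI gene with its own promoter is carried on the plasmid to supply lac repressor.

The single expression cassette is driven by a T7 promoter followed by a lac operator and the T7 gene 10 ribosome binding site, so transcription depends on T7 RNA polymerase and is IPTG-inducible; it ends at a T7 terminator. The encoded protein is a cis-splicing precursor in which the CI-NpuDnaBΔ290 intein is flanked by an N-terminal His6-GB1 unit and a C-terminal GB1 domain, GB1 being the solubility-enhancing B1 domain of streptococcal protein G. The annotation also detects a thrombin site between the His tag and the first GB1. The intein is a mini-intein from the Nostoc punctiforme DnaB protein, with its 290-residue endonuclease domain removed and five lysine substitutions (I53K, P55K, T58K, S110K, I111K) that constitute the "charge-introduced" design. The automated annotation labels part of this region as a Synechocystis dnaB fragment, which presumably reflects homology rather than origin. Short tetracycline resistance, S-Tag and other tag fragments in the feature table appear to be backbone remnants or partial matches. The associated work concerns engineering orthogonal split inteins from cis-splicing inteins. The two GB1 domains presumably act as model exteins for following splicing, although the record does not describe an assay.
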