Features (pLannotate 1.2.2; 20 found; start..end, strand, type, name):
     11..75      -  CDS            TcR (fragment): tetracycline efflux protein; tet; confers resistance to tetracycline
     90..111     -  protein_bind   CAP binding site: CAP binding activates transcription in the presence of cAMP. E. coli catabolite activator protein
    124..1206    -  CDS            lacI: lac repressor; lacI; The lac repressor binds to the lac operator to inhibit transcription in E. coli. This inhibition can be relieved by adding lactose or isopropyl-β-D-thiogalactopyranoside (IPTG).
   1207..1284    -  promoter       lacI promoter: lacI
   1292..1327    -  CDS            TcR (fragment): tetracycline efflux protein; tet; confers resistance to tetracycline
   1330..1348    +  promoter       T7 promoter: promoter for bacteriophage T7 RNA polymerase
   1349..1373    +  protein_bind   lac operator: The lac repressor binds to the lac operator to inhibit transcription in E. coli. This inhibition can be relieved by adding lactose or isopropyl-β-D-thiogalactopyranoside (IPTG). lac repressor encoded by lacI
   1388..1410    +  RBS            RBS: efficient ribosome binding site from bacteriophage T7 gene 10 (Olins and Rangwala, 1989)
   1429..1445    +  CDS            capTEV™ (fragment): composite tag for in vivo biotinylation, TEV protease cleavage, and 6xHis tagging
   1456..1473    +  CDS            thrombin site: thrombin recognition and cleavage site
   1483..1640    +  CDS            GB1 (fragment): B1 domain of Streptococcal protein G effective as a solubilizing fusion partner (Cheng and Patel, 2004)
   1648..1944    +  CDS            dnaB (fragment): DNAB_SYNY3 - Experimental evidence at protein level: Swiss-Prot protein existence level 1. Participates in initiation and elongation during chromosome replication; it exhibits DNA-dependent ATPase activity. From Synechocystis sp. (strain PCC 6803 / Kazusa).
   2086..2243    +  CDS            GB1 (fragment): B1 domain of Streptococcal protein G effective as a solubilizing fusion partner (Cheng and Patel, 2004)
   2281..2322    +  CDS            S-Tag (fragment): affinity and epitope tag derived from pancreatic ribonuclease A
   2352..2369    +  CDS            SET1 (fragment): solubility-enhancement tag derived from T7 phage gene 10B
   2377..2424    +  terminator     T7 terminator: transcription terminator for bacteriophage T7 RNA polymerase
   2588..2645    +  promoter       AmpR promoter (fragment): bla
   2654..3469    -  CDS            KanR: aminoglycoside phosphotransferase; aph(3')-Ia; confers resistance to kanamycin in bacteria or G418 (Geneticin®) in eukaryotes
   3470..3561    -  promoter       AmpR promoter: bla
   3577..4326    -  rep_origin     RSF ori: Plasmids containing the RSF 1030 origin of replication can be propagated in E. coli cells that contain additional plasmids with compatible origins.
>Addgene plasmid #121913 | pHBDuet139 | addgene full sequence | sequence record 242898 | Addgene NGS Result
ATTCTCATGTTAGTCATGCCCCGCGCCCACCGGAAGGAGCTGACTGGGTTGAAGGCTCTCAAGGGCATCG
GTCGAGATCCCGGTGCCTAATGAGTGAGCTAACTTACATTAATTGCGTTGCGCTCACTGCCCGCTTTCCA
GTCGGGAAACCTGTCGTGCCAGCTGCATTAATGAATCGGCCAACGCGCGGGGAGAGGCGGTTTGCGTATT
GGGCGCCAGGGTGGTTTTTCTTTTCACCAGTGAGACGGGCAACAGCTGATTGCCCTTCACCGCCTGGCCC
TGAGAGAGTTGCAGCAAGCGGTCCACGCTGGTTTGCCCCAGCAGGCGAAAATCCTGTTTGATGGTGGTTA
ACGGCGGGATATAACATGAGCTGTCTTCGGTATCGTCGTATCCCACTACCGAGATGTCCGCACCAACGCG
CAGCCCGGACTCGGTAATGGCGCGCATTGCGCCCAGCGCCATCTGATCGTTGGCAACCAGCATCGCAGTG
GGAACGATGCCCTCATTCAGCATTTGCATGGTTTGTTGAAAACCGGACATGGCACTCCAGTCGCCTTCCC
GTTCCGCTATCGGCTGAATTTGATTGCGAGTGAGATATTTATGCCAGCCAGCCAGACGCAGACGCGCCGA
GACAGAACTTAATGGGCCCGCTAACAGCGCGATTTGCTGGTGACCCAATGCGACCAGATGCTCCACGCCC
AGTCGCGTACCGTCTTCATGGGAGAAAATAATACTGTTGATGGGTGTCTGGTCAGAGACATCAAGAAATA
ACGCCGGAACATTAGTGCAGGCAGCTTCCACAGCAATGGCATCCTGGTCATCCAGCGGATAGTTAATGAT
CAGCCCACTGACGCGTTGCGCGAGAAGATTGTGCACCGCCGCTTTACAGGCTTCGACGCCGCTTCGTTCT
ACCATCGACACCACCACGCTGGCACCCAGTTGATCGGCGCGAGATTTAATCGCCGCGACAATTTGCGACG
GCGCGTGCAGGGCCAGACTGGAGGTGGCAACGCCAATCAGCAACGACTGTTTGCCCGCCAGTTGTTGTGC
CACGCGGTTGGGAATGTAATTCAGCTCCGCCATCGCCGCTTCCACTTTTTCCCGCGTTTTCGCAGAAACG
TGGCTGGCCTGGTTCACCACGCGGGAAACGGTCTGATAAGAGACACCGGCATACTCTGCGACATCGTATA
ACGTTACTGGTTTCACATTCACCACCCTGAATTGACTCTCTTCCGGGCGCTATCATGCCATACCGCGAAA
GGTTTTGCGCCATTCGATGGTGTCCGGGATCTCGACGCTCTCCCTTATGCGACTCCTGCATTAGGAAATT
AATACGACTCACTATAGGGGAATTGTGAGCGGATAACAATTCCCCTGTAGAAATAATTTTGTTTAACTTT
AATAAGGAGATATACCATGGGCAGCAGCCATCATCATCATCATCACAGCAGCGGCCTGGTGCCGCGCGGC
AGCCTAGGACAGTACAAACTTATCCTGAACGGTAAAACCCTGAAAGGTGAAACCACCACCGAAGCTGTTG
ACGCTGCTACCGCGGAAAAAGTTTTCAAACAGTACGCTAACGACAACGGTGTTGACGGTGAATGGACCTA
CGACGACGCTACCAAAACCTACACCGTAACGGAAGGATCCGGTTGTTTAGCAGGCGATAGTCTGGTGACA
TTAGTAGATAGCGGACTGCAAGTGCCAATTAAGGAATTAGTAGGTAAATCTGGTTTTGCAGTTTGGGCAT
TGAACGAAGCTACAATGCAGCTAGAAAAGGCAATTGTTAGCAATGCTTTTTCGACTGGTAAAAAGAAGCT
GTTTAAATTGACAACTCGATTGGGGCGGAAAATCCGTGCCACAGGTAATCACAAGTTTTTAACAATTAAT
GGCTGGAAAAGACTTGATGAATTAACTCCTAAAGAACATCTCGCTTTACCCCGGAATTCTGGTAGTGATA
TTTATTGGGATGAAATAGTTAAAAAGGAATATAGTGGTGAGGAAGAAGTGTTTGACCTCACCGTTCCTGG
TTTGCATAATTTTGTTGCAAATAATATTATTGTTCACAACTCGGGAGGTACCCAGTACAAACTTATCCTG
AACGGTAAAACCCTGAAAGGTGAAACCACCACCGAAGCTGTTGACGCTGCTACCGCGGAAAAAGTTTTCA
AACAGTACGCTAACGACAACGGTGTTGACGGTGAATGGACCTACGACGACGCTACCAAAACCTACACCGT
AACGGAATAAGCTTGGCTGTTTTGGCGGCTCGAGTCTGGTAAAGAAACCGCTGCTGCGAAATTTGAACGC
CAGCACATGGACTCGTCTACTAGCGCAGCTTAATTAACCTAGGCTGCTGCCACCGCTGAGCAATAACTAG
CATAACCCCTTGGGGCCTCTAAACGGGTCTTGAGGGGTTTTTTGCTGAAACCTCAGGCATTTGAGAAGCA
CACGGTCACACTGCTTCCGGTAGTCAATAAACCGGTAAACCAGCAATAGACATAAGCGGCTATTTAACGA
CCCTGCCCTGAACCGACGACAAGCTGACGACCGGGTCTCCGCAAGTGGCACTTTTCGGGGAAATGTGCGC
GGAACCCCTATTTGTTTATTTTTCTAAATACATTCAAATATGTATCCGCTCATGAATTAATTCTTAGAAA
AACTCATCGAGCATCAAATGAAACTGCAATTTATTCATATCAGGATTATCAATACCATATTTTTGAAAAA
GCCGTTTCTGTAATGAAGGAGAAAACTCACCGAGGCAGTTCCATAGGATGGCAAGATCCTGGTATCGGTC
TGCGATTCCGACTCGTCCAACATCAATACAACCTATTAATTTCCCCTCGTCAAAAATAAGGTTATCAAGT
GAGAAATCACCATGAGTGACGACTGAATCCGGTGAGAATGGCAAAAGTTTATGCATTTCTTTCCAGACTT
GTTCAACAGGCCAGCCATTACGCTCGTCATCAAAATCACTCGCATCAACCAAACCGTTATTCATTCGTGA
TTGCGCCTGAGCGAGACGAAATACGCGGTCGCTGTTAAAAGGACAATTACAAACAGGAATCGAATGCAAC
CGGCGCAGGAACACTGCCAGCGCATCAACAATATTTTCACCTGAATCAGGATATTCTTCTAATACCTGGA
ATGCTGTTTTCCCGGGGATCGCAGTGGTGAGTAACCATGCATCATCAGGAGTACGGATAAAATGCTTGAT
GGTCGGAAGAGGCATAAATTCCGTCAGCCAGTTTAGTCTGACCATCTCATCTGTAACATCATTGGCAACG
CTACCTTTGCCATGTTTCAGAAACAACTCTGGCGCATCGGGCTTCCCATACAATCGATAGATTGTCGCAC
CTGATTGCCCGACATTATCGCGAGCCCATTTATACCCATATAAATCAGCATCCATGTTGGAATTTAATCG
CGGCCTAGAGCAAGACGTTTCCCGTTGAATATGGCTCATACTCTTCCTTTTTCAATATTATTGAAGCATT
TATCAGGGTTATTGTCTCATGAGCGGATACATATTTGAATGTATTTAGAAAAATAAACAAATAGGCATGC
AGCGCTCTTCCGCTTCCTCGCTCACTGACTCGCTACGCTCGGTCGTTCGACTGCGGCGAGCGGTGTCAGC
TCACTCAAAAGCGGTAATACGGTTATCCACAGAATCAGGGGATAAAGCCGGAAAGAACATGTGAGCAAAA
AGCAAAGCACCGGAAGAAGCCAACGCCGCAGGCGTTTTTCCATAGGCTCCGCCCCCCTGACGAGCATCAC
AAAAATCGACGCTCAAGCCAGAGGTGGCGAAACCCGACAGGACTATAAAGATACCAGGCGTTTCCCCCTG
GAAGCTCCCTCGTGCGCTCTCCTGTTCCGACCCTGCCGCTTACCGGATACCTGTCCGCCTTTCTCCCTTC
GGGAAGCGTGGCGCTTTCTCATAGCTCACGCTGTTGGTATCTCAGTTCGGTGTAGGTCGTTCGCTCCAAG
CTGGGCTGTGTGCACGAACCCCCCGTTCAGCCCGACCGCTGCGCCTTATCCGGTAACTATCGTCTTGAGT
CCAACCCGGTAAGACACGACTTATCGCCACTGGCAGCAGCCATTGGTAACTGATTTAGAGGACTTTGTCT
TGAAGTTATGCACCTGTTAAGGCTAAACTGAAAGAACAGATTTTGGTGAGTGCGGTCCTCCAACCCACTT
ACCTTGGTTCAAAGAGTTGGTAGCTCAGCGAACCTTGAGAAAACCACCGTTGGTAGCGGTGGTTTTTCTT
TATTTATGAGATGATGAATCAATCGGTCTATCAAGTCAACGAACAGCTATTCCGTTACTCTAGATTTCAG
TGCAATTTATCTCTTCAAATGTAGCACCTGAAGTCAGCCCCATACGATATAAGTTGTA
